>Addgene plasmid #123826 | MTK4a_013 | addgene full sequence | sequence record 249772 | Addgene NGS Result
GTGAGTTTTCGTTCCACTGAGCGTCAGACCCCGTAGAAAAGATCAAAGGATCTTCTTGAGATCCTTTTTT
TCTGCGCGTAATCTGCTGCTTGCAAACAAAAAAACCACCGCTACCAGCGGTGGTTTGTTTGCCGGATCAA
GAGCTACCAACTCTTTTTCCGAAGGTAACTGGCTTCAGCAGAGCGCAGATACCAAATACTGTTCTTCTAG
TGTAGCCGTAGTTAGGCCACCACTTCAAGAACTCTGTAGCACCGCCTACATACCTCGCTCTGCTAATCCT
GTTACCAGTGGCTGCTGCCAGTGGCGATAAGTCGTGTCTTACCGGGTTGGACTCAAGACGATAGTTACCG
GATAAGGCGCAGCGGTCGGGCTGAACGGGGGGTTCGTGCACACAGCCCAGCTTGGAGCGAACGACCTACA
CCGAACTGAGATACCTACAGCGTGAGCTATGAGAAAGCGCCACGCTTCCCGAAGGGAGAAAGGCGGACAG
GTATCCGGTAAGCGGCAGGGTCGGAACAGGAGAGCGCACGAGGGAGCTTCCAGGGGGAAACGCCTGGTAT
CTTTATAGTCCTGTCGGGTTTCGCCACCTCTGACTTGAGCGTCGATTTTTGTGATGCTCGTCAGGGGGGC
GGAGCCTATGGAAAAACGCCAGCAACGCGGCCTTTTTACGGTTCCTGGCCTTTTGCTGGCCTTTTGCTCA
CATGTTCTTTCCTGCGTTATCCCCTGATTCTGTGGATAACCGTAGTCGGTCTCAATCCGGAAGCGGAGCT
ACTAACTTCAGCCTGCTGAAGCAGGCTGGTGACGTGGAGGAGAACCCTGGACCTCCCAAGAAGAAGAGGA
AGGTGGAGGACGCCGGATCCGCTGAAGGTTCTGTTGCTAGACAACCAGACTTGTTGACTTGTGACGACGA
ACCAATCCACATCCCAGGTGCTATCCAACCACACGGTTTGTTGTTGGCTTTGGCTGCTGACATGACTATC
GTTGCTGGTTCTGACAACTTGCCAGAATTGACTGGTTTGGCTATCGGTGCTTTGATCGGTAGATCTGCTG
CTGACGTTTTCGACTCTGAAACTCACAACAGATTGACTATCGCTTTGGCTGAACCAGGTGCTGCTGTTGG
TGCTCCAATCACTGTTGGTTTCACTATGAGAAAGGACGCTGGTTTCATCGGTTCTTGGCACAGACACGAC
CAATTGATCTTCTTGGAATTGGAACCACCACAAAGAGATGTTGCTGAACCACAAGCTTTCTTCAGAAGAA
CTAACTCTGCTATCAGAAGATTGCAAGCTGCTGAAACTTTGGAATCTGCTTGTGCTGCTGCTGCTCAAGA
AGTTAGAAAGATCACTGGTTTCGACAGAGTTATGATCTACAGATTCGCTTCTGACTTCTCTGGTGAAGTT
ATCGCTGAAGACAGATGTGCTGAAGTTGAATCTAAGTTGGGTTTGCACTACCCAGCTTCTACTGTTCCAG
CTCAAGCTAGAAGATTGTACACTATCAACCCAGTTAGAATCATCCCAGACATCAACTACAGACCAGTTCC
AGTTACTCCAGACTTGAACCCAGTTACTGGTAGACCAATCGACTTGTCTTTCGCTATCTTGAGATCTGTT
TCTCCAGTTCACTTGGAATTCATGAGAAACATCGGTATGCACGGTACTATGTCTATCTCTATCTTGAGAG
GTGAAAGATTGTGGGGTTTGATCGTTTGTCACCACAGAACTCCATACTACGTTGACTTGGACGGTAGACA
AGCTTGTGAATTGGTTGCTCAAGTTTTGGCTTGGCAAATCGGTGTTATGGAAGAATAACTCGAGTGGCTG
AGACCAGACCAATAAAAAACGCCCGGCGGCAACCGAGCGTTCTGAACAAATCCAGATGGAGTTCTGAGGT
CATTACTGGATCTATCAACAGGAGTCCAAGCGAGCTCGATATCAAATTACGCCCCGCCCTGCCACTCATC
GCAGTACTGTTGTAATTCATTAAGCATTCTGCCGACATGGAAGCCATCACAAACGGCATGATGAACCTGA
ATCGCCAGCGGCATCAGCACCTTGTCGCCTTGCGTATAATATTTGCCCATGGTGAAAACGGGGGCGAAGA
AGTTGTCCATATTGGCCACGTTTAAATCAAAACTGGTGAAACTCACCCAGGGATTGGCTGAAACGAAAAA
CATATTCTCAATAAACCCTTTAGGGAAATAGGCCAGGTTTTCACCGTAACACGCCACATCTTGCGAATAT
ATGTGTAGAAACTGCCGGAAATCGTCGTGGTATTCACTCCAGAGCGATGAAAACGTTTCAGTTTGCTCAT
GGAAAACGGTGTAACAAGGGTGAACACTATCCCATATCACCAGCTCACCGTCTTTCATTGCCATACGAAA
TTCCGGATGAGCATTCATCAGGCGGGCAAGAATGTGAATAAAGGCCGGATAAAACTTGTGCTTATTTTTC
TTTACGGTCTTTAAAAAGGCCGTAATATCCAGCTGAACGGTCTGGTTATAGGTACATTGAGCAACTGACT
GAAATGCCTCAAAATGTTCTTTACGATGCCATTGGGATATATCAACGGTGGTATATCCAGTGATTTTTTT
CTCCATTTTAGCTTCCTTAGCTCCTGAAAATCTCGATAACTCAAAAAATACGCCCGGTAGTGATCTTATT
TCATTATGGTGAAAGTTGGAACCTCTTACGTGCCCGATCAATCATGACCAAAATCCCTTAAC
Features (pLannotate 1.2.2; 5 found; start..end, strand, type, name):
     56..644     +  rep_origin     ori: high-copy-number ColE1/pMB1/pBR322/pUC origin of replication
    861..1805    +  CDS            iRFP713: iRFP713 is a basic (constitutively fluorescent) near ir fluorescent protein published in 2011, derived from Rhodopseudomonas palustris. It has low acid sensitivity. It requires the cofactor biliverdin for fluorescence.
   1832..1866    -  terminator     lambda t0 terminator: minimal transcription terminator from phage lambda (Scholtissek and Grosse, 1987)
   1940..2596    -  CDS            cat: CAT_ECOLX - Experimental evidence at protein level: Swiss-Prot protein existence level 1. This enzyme is an effector of chloramphenicol resistance in bacteria. From Escherichia coli. This protein is used as a marker in many commonly used cloning vectors, such as pACYC184.
   2597..2694    -  promoter       cat promoter: promoter of the E. coli cat gene encoding chloramphenicol acetyltransferase
