[The description below was written by a language model from this plasmid's Addgene catalogue record and pLannotate feature annotations shown in this document.]
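Description:
MTK4a_013 is a small (about 2.7 kb) part-storage plasmid from the Mammalian Toolkit (MTK), a modular hierarchical cloning system for building genetic circuits in mammalian cells. It is built on the MTK0_027 part-entry backbone and is maintained in E. coli through a high-copy ColE1/pUC-type origin of replication, with selection by chloramphenicol resistance provided by the cat gene under its native cat promoter, followed by a lambda t0 terminator. Although catalogued as a mammalian expression vector, the annotated features include no mammalian promoter or polyadenylation signal. This fits its role as a donor of a single part rather than a stand-alone expression construct.

The insert is a synthetic P2A::NLS::iRFP713 cassette, cloned through BsmBI sites that were destroyed in the process. iRFP713 is a near-infrared fluorescent protein derived from a Rhodopseudomonas palustris bacteriophytochrome and needs biliverdin as a cofactor to fluoresce. The feature table annotates only the iRFP713 coding sequence. The P2A and nuclear localization signal named in the record were not called separately and presumably lie just upstream of it. As a Type 4a part, the cassette occupies the C-terminal coding position of an MTK transcriptional unit. When it is assembled in frame behind an upstream coding sequence, the P2A self-cleaving peptide causes ribosomal skipping, so the gene of interest and the reporter are produced as separate proteins from a single transcript. The NLS concentrates the iRFP713 signal in the nucleus. The part therefore serves as a far-red, nuclear coexpression marker for identifying cells that express an assembled MTK construct.
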