Addgene plasmid #123826: MTK4a_013
Purpose: Encodes a nuclear localized iRFP713 coexpression cassette as a Type 4a part to be used in the MTK system
Depositing lab: Hana El-Samad. Depositing organization: University of California, San Francisco (UCSF). Publication: A Toolkit for Rapid Modular Construction of Biological Circuits in Mammalian Cells. Fonseca JP, Bonny AR, Kumar GR, Ng AH, Town J, Wu QC, Aslankoohi E, Chen SY, Dods G, Harrigan P, Osimiri LC, Kistler AL, El-Samad H. ACS Synth Biol. 2019 Nov 15;8(11):2593-2606. doi: 10.1021/acssynbio.9b00322. Epub 2019 Nov 5. PubMed 31686495.
Backbone
  Vector backbone: MTK0_027
  Vector type: Mammalian Expression
Growth in bacteria
  Bacterial resistance: Chloramphenicol, 25 μg/mL
  Growth temperature: 37°C
  Growth strain: DH5alpha
  Copy number: Unknown
Gene/Insert
  Gene/Insert name: P2A::NLS::iRFP713
  Species: Synthetic
  Cloning method: Restriction Enzyme; 5′ cloning site BsmBI (destroyed during cloning); 3′ cloning site BsmBI (destroyed during cloning)
Terms and licenses: Academic/Nonprofit Terms; Industry Terms: Not Available to Industry
Depositor comments: Type 4a parts are used for C-terminal coding sequences in the MTK system Please visit https://www.biorxiv.org/content/10.1101/506188v2 for BioRxiv preprint
How to cite: MTK4a_013 was a gift from Hana El-Samad (Addgene plasmid # 123826 ; http://n2t.net/addgene:123826 ; RRID:Addgene_123826)
